>Addgene plasmid #45978 | pE-FLP | addgene full sequence | sequence record 352774 | Addgene NGS Result
CTGCTATGTGGTGCTATCTGACTTTTTGCTGTTCAGCAGTTCCTGCCCTCTGATTTTCCAGTCTGACCAC
TTCGGATTATCCCGTGACAGGTCATTCAGACTGGCTAATGCACCCAGTAAGGCAGCGGTATCATCAACGG
GGTCTGACGCTCAGTGGAACGAAAACTCACGTTAAGGGATTTTGGTCATGAGATTATCAAAAAGGATCTT
CACCTAGATCCTTTTAAATTAAAAATGAAGTTTTAAATCAATCTAAAGTATATATGAGTAAACTTGGTCT
GACAGTTACCAATGCTTAATCAGTGAGGCACCTATCTCAGCGATCTGTCTATTTCGTTCATCCATAGTTG
CCTGACTCCCCGTCGTGTAGATAACTACGATACGGGAGGGCTTACCATCTGGCCCCAGTGCTGCAATGAT
ACCGCGAGACCCACGCTCACCGGCTCCAGATTTATCAGCAATAAACCAGCCAGCCGGAAGGGCCGAGCGC
AGAAGTGGTCCTGCAACTTTATCCGCCTCCATCCAGTCTATTAATTGTTGCCGGGAAGCTAGAGTAAGTA
GTTCGCCAGTTAATAGTTTGCGCAACGTTGTTGCCATTGCTACAGGCATCGTGGTGTCACGCTCGTCGTT
TGGTATGGCTTCATTCAGCTCCGGTTCCCAACGATCAAGGCGAGTTACATGATCCCCCATGTTGTGCAAA
AAAGCGGTTAGCTCCTTCGGTCCTCCGATCGTTGTCAGAAGTAAGTTGGCCGCAGTGTTATCACTCATGG
TTATGGCAGCACTGCATAATTCTCTTACTGTCATGCCATCCGTAAGATGCTTTTCTGTGACTGGTGAGTA
CTCAACCAAGTCATTCTGAGAATAGTGTATGCGGCGACCGAGTTGCTCTTGCCCGGCGTCAATACGGGAT
AATACCGCGCCACATAGCAGAACTTTAAAAGTGCTCATCATTGGAAAACGTTCTTCGGGGCGAAAACTCT
CAAGGATCTTACCGCTGTTGAGATCCAGTTCGATGTAACCCACTCGTGCACCCAACTGATCTTCAGCATC
TTTTACTTTCACCAGCGTTTCTGGGTGAGCAAAAACAGGAAGGCAAAATGCCGCAAAAAAGGGAATAAGG
GCGACACGGAAATGTTGAATACTCATACTCTTCCTTTTTCAATATTATTGAAGCATTTATCAGGGTTATT
GTCTCATGAGCGGATACATATTTGAATGTATTTAGAAAAATAAACAAATAGGGGTTCCGCGCACATTTCC
CCGAAAAGTGCCACCTGCTTATCGTGTTTGACATGGTGTTTAGATCTCAATAGTATTTAGTTTAGATGTA
GATTGTTTAGTGCTTGATGTACTAAGGAGGTTGTATGCCACAATTTGATATATTATGTAAAACACCACCT
AAGGTGCTTGTTCGTCAGTTTGTGGAAAGGTTTGAAAGACCTTCAGGTGAGAAAATAGCATTATGTGCTG
CTGAACTAACCTATTTATGTTGGATGATTACACATAACGGAACAGCAATCAAGAGAGCCACATTCATGAG
CTATAATACTATCATAAGCAATTCGCTGAGTTTCGATATTGTCAATAAATCACTCCAGTTTAAATACAAG
ACGCAAAAAGCAACAATTCTGGAAGCCTCATTAAAGAAATTGATTCCTGCTTGGGAATTTACAATTATTC
CTTACTATGGACAAAAACATCAATCTGATATCACTGATATTGTAAGTAGTTTGCAATTACAGTTCGAATC
ATCGGAAGAAGCAGATAAGGGAAATAGCCACAGTAAAAAAATGCTTAAAGCACTTCTAAGTGAGGGTGAA
AGCATCTGGGAGATCACTGAGAAAATACTAAATTCGTTTGAGTATACTTCGAGATTTACAAAAACAAAAA
CTTTATACCAATTCCTCTTCCTAGCTACTTTCATCAATTGTGGAAGATTCAGCGATATTAAGAACGTTGA
TCCGAAATCATTTAAATTAGTCCAAAATAAGTATCTGGGAGTAATAATCCAGTGTTTAGTGACAGAGACA
AAGACAAGCGTTAGTAGGCACATATACTTCTTTAGCGCAAGGGGTAGGATCGATCCACTTGTATATTTGG
ATGAATTTTTGAGGAATTCTGAACCAGTCCTAAAACGAGTAAATAGGACCGGCAATTCTTCAAGCAATAA
ACAGGAATACCAATTATTAAAAGATAACTTAGTCAGATCGTACAATAAAGCTTTGAAGAAAAATGCGCCT
TATTCAATCTTTGCTATAAAAAATGGCCCAAAATCTCACATTGGAAGACATTTGATGACCTCATTTCTTT
CAATGAAGGGCCTAACGGAGTTGACTAATGTTGTGGGAAATTGGAGCGATAAGCGTGCTTCTGCCGTGGC
CAGGACAACGTATACTCATCAGATAACAGCAATACCTGATCACTACTTCGCACTAGTTTCTCGGTACTAT
GCATATGATCCAATATCAAAGGAAATGATAGCATTGAAGGATGAGACTAATCCAATTGAGGAGTGGCAGC
ATATAGAACAGCTAAAGGGTAGTGCTGAAGGAAGCATACGATACCCCGCATGGAATGGGATAATATCACA
GGAGGTACTAGACTACCTTTCATCCTACATAAATAGACGCATATAACCATGGCATGCATGGTATCGAGAT
GGCACATAGCCTTGCTCAAATTGGAATCAGGTTTGTGCCAATACCAGTAGAAACAGACGAAGAATCCATG
GGTATGGACAGTTTTCCCTTTGATATGTAACGGTGAACAGTTGTTCTACTTTTGTTTGTTAGTCTTGATG
CTTCACTGATAGATACAAGAGCCATAAGAACCTCAGATCCTTCCGTATTTAGCCAGTATGTTCTCTAGTG
TGGTTCGTTGTTTTTGCGTGAGCCATGAGAACGAACCATTGAGATCATACTTACTTTGCATGTCACTCAA
AAATTTTGCCTCAAAACTGGTGAGCTGAATTTTTGCAGTTAAAGCATCGTGTAGTGTTTTTCTTAGTCCG
TTATGTAGGTAGGAATCTGATGTAATGGTTGTTGGTATTTTGTCACCATTCATTTTTATCTGGTTGTTCT
CAAGTTCGGTTACGAGATCCATTTGTCTATCTAGTTCAACTTGGAAAATCAACGTATCAGTCGGGCGGCC
TCGCTTATCAACCACCAATTTCATATTGCTGTAAGTGTTTAAATCTTTACTTATTGGTTTCAAAACCCAT
TGGTTAAGCCTTTTAAACTCATGGTAGTTATTTTCAAGCATTAACATGAACTTAAATTCATCAAGGCTAA
TCTCTATATTTGCCTTGTGAGTTTTCTTTTGTGTTAGTTCTTTTAATAACCACTCATAAATCCTCATAGA
GTATTTGTTTTCAAAAGACTTAACATGTTCCAGATTATATTTTATGAATTTTTTTAACTGGAAAAGATAA
GGCAATATCTCTTCACTAAAAACTAATTCTAATTTTTCGCTTGAGAACTTGGCATAGTTTGTCCACTGGA
AAATCTCAAAGCCTTTAACCAAAGGATTCCTGATTTCCACAGTTCTCGTCATCAGCTCTCTGGTTGCTTT
AGCTAATACACCATAAGCATTTTCCCTACTGATGTTCATCATCTGAACGTATTGGTTATAAGTGAACGAT
ACCGTCCGTTCTTTCCTTGTAGGGTTTTCAATCGTGGGGTTGAGTAGTGCCACACAGCATAAAATTAGCT
TGGTTTCATGCTCCGTTAAGTCATAGCGACTAATCGCTAGTTCATTTGCTTTGAAAACAACTAATTCAGA
CATACATCTCAATTGGTCTAGGTGATTTTAATCACTATACCAATTGAGATGGGCTAGTCAATGATAATTA
CTAGTCCTTTTCCTTTGAGTTGTGGGTATCTGTAAATTCTGCTAGACCTTTGCTGGAAAACTTGTAAATT
CTGCTAGACCCTCTGTAAATTCCGCTAGACCTTTGTGTGTTTTTTTTGTTTATATTCAAGTGGTTATAAT
TTATAGAATAAAGAAAGAATAAAAAAAGATAAAAAGAATAGATCCCAGCCCTGTGTATAACTCACTACTT
TAGTCAGTTCCGCAGTATTACAAAAGGATGTCGCAAACGCTGTTTGCTCCTCTACAAAACAGACCTTAAA
ACCCTAAAGGCTTAAGTAGCACCCTCGCAAGCTCGGTTGCGGCCGCAATCGGGCAAATCGCTGAATATTC
CTTTTGTCTCCGACCATCAGGCACCTGAGTCGCTGTCTTTTTCGTGACATTCAGTTCGCTGCGCTCACGG
CTCTGGCAGTGAATGGGGGTAAATGGCACTACAGGCGCCTTTTATGGATTCATGCAAGGAAACTACCCAT
AATACAAGAAAAGCCCGTCACGGGCTTCTCAGGGCGTTTTATGGCGGGT
Features (pLannotate 1.2.2; 6 found; start..end, strand, type, name):
    286..1146    -  CDS            AmpR: β-lactamase; bla; confers resistance to ampicillin, carbenicillin, and related antibiotics
   1147..1251    -  promoter       AmpR promoter: bla
   1365..2636    +  CDS            FLP: site-specific recombinase FLP is a site-specific recombinase from Saccharomyces cerevisiae. Recombination occurs at FRT sequences.
   2651..2710    +  terminator     λ tL3 terminator (fragment): transcription terminator tL3 from phage λ
   2833..3783    -  CDS            Rep101(Ts): temperature-sensitive version of the RepA protein needed for replication with the pSC101 origin (Armstrong et al., 1984); rep101 encoding an A56V mutation
   3831..4053    -  rep_origin     pSC101 ori: low-copy replication origin that requires the Rep101 protein
