>Addgene plasmid #45978 | pE-FLP | analyzer sequence | sequence record 64638
CTTATCGTGTTTGACATGGTGTTTAGATCTCAATAGTATTTAGTTTAGATGTAGATTGTTTAGTGCTTGA
TGTACTAAGGAGGTTGTATGCCACAATTTGATATATTATGTAAAACACCACCTAAGGTGCTTGTTCGTCA
GTTTGTGGAAAGGTTTGAAAGACCTTCAGGTGAGAAAATAGCATTATGTGCTGCTGAACTAACCTATTTA
TGTTGGATGATTACACATAACGGAACAGCAATCAAGAGAGCCACATTCATGAGCTATAATACTATCATAA
GCAATTCGCTGAGTTTCGATATTGTCAATAAATCACTCCAGTTTAAATACAAGACGCAAAAAGCAACAAT
TCTGGAAGCCTCATTAAAGAAATTGATTCCTGCTTGGGAATTTACAATTATTCCTTACTATGGACAAAAA
CATCAATCTGATATCACTGATATTGTAAGTAGTTTGCAATTACAGTTCGAATCATCGGAAGAAGCAGATA
AGGGAAATAGCCACAGTAAAAAAATGCTTAAAGCACTTCTAAGTGAGGGTGAAAGCATCTGGGAGATCAC
TGAGAAAATACTAAATTCGTTTGAGTATACTTCGAGATTTACAAAAACAAAAACTTTATACCAATTCCTC
TTCCTAGCTACTTTCATCAATTGTGGAAGATTCAGCGATATTAAGAACGTTGATCCGAAATCATTTAAAT
TAGTCCAAAATAAGTATCTGGGAGTAATAATCCAGTGTTTAGTGACAGAGACAAAGACAAGCGTTAGTAG
GCACATATACTTCTTTAGCGCAAGGGGTAGGATCGATCCACTTGTATATTTGGATGAATTTTTGAGGAAT
TCTGAACCAGTCCTAAAACGAGTAAATAGGACCGGCAATTCTTCAAGCAATAAACAGGAATACCAATTAT
TAAAAGATAACTTAGTCAGATCGTACAATAAAGCTTTGAAGAAAAATGCGCCTTATTCAATCTTTGCTAT
AAAAAATGGCCCAAAATCTCACATTGGAAGACATTTGATGACCTCATTTCTTTCAATGAAGGGCCTAACG
GAGTTGACTAATGTTGTGGGAAATTGGAGCGATAAGCGTGCTTCTGCCGTGGCCAGGACAACGTATACTC
ATCAGATAACAGCAATACCTGATCACTACTTCGCACTAGTTTCTCGGTACTATGCATATGATCCAATATC
AAAGGAAATGATAGCATTGAAGGATGAGACTAATCCAATTGAGGAGTGGCAGCATATAGAACAGCTAAAG
GGTAGTGCTGAAGGAAGCATACGATACCCCGCATGGAATGGGATAATATCACAGGAGGTACTAGACTACC
TTTCATCCTACATAAATAGACGCATATAACCATGGCATGCATGGTATCGAGATGGCACATAGCCTTGCTC
AAATTGGAATCAGGTTTGTGCCAATACCAGTAGAAACAGACGAAGAATCCATGGGTATGGACAGTTTTCC
CTTTGATATGTAACGGTGAACAGTTGTTCTACTTTTGTTTGTTAGTCTTGATGCTTCACTGATAGATACA
AGAGCCATAAGAACCTCAGATCCTTCCGTATTTAGCCAGTATGTTCTCTAGTGTGGTTCGTTGTTTTTGC
GTGAGCCATGAGAACGAACCATTGAGATCATACTTACTTTGCATGTCACTCAAAAATTTTGCCTCAAAAC
TGGTGAGCTGAATTTTTGCAGTTAAAGCATCGTGTAGTGTTTTTCTTAGTCCGTTACGTAGGTAGGAATC
TGATGTAATGGTTGTTGGTATTTTGTCACCATTCATTTTTATCTGGTTGTTCTCAAGTTCGGTTACGAGA
TCCATTTGTCTATCTAGTTCAACTTGGAAAATCAACGTATCAGTCGGGCGGCCTCGCTTATCAACCACCA
ATTTCATATTGCTGTAAGTGTTTAAATCTTTACTTATTGGTTTCAAAACCCATTGGTTAAGCCTTTTAAA
CTCATGGTAGTTATTTTCAAGCATTAACATGAACTTAAATTCATCAAGGCTAATCTCTATATTTGCCTTG
TGAGTTTTCTTTTGTGTTAGTTCTTTTAATAACCACTCATAAATCCTCATAGAGTATTTGTTTTCAAAAG
ACTTAACATGTTCCAGATTATATTTTATGAATTTTTTTAACTGGAAAAGATAAGGCAATATCTCTTCACT
AAAAACTAATTCTAATTTTTCGCTTGAGAACTTGGCATAGTTTGTCCACTGGAAAATCTCAAAGCCTTTA
ACCAAAGGATTCCTGATTTCCACAGTTCTCGTCATCAGCTCTCTGGTTGCTTTAGCTAATACACCATAAG
CATTTTCCCTACTGATGTTCATCATCTGAGCGTATTGGTTATAAGTGAACGATACCGTCCGTTCTTTCCT
TGTAGGGTTTTCAATCGTGGGGTTGAGTAGTGCCACACAGCATAAAATTAGCTTGGTTTCATGCTCCGTT
AAGTCATAGCGACTAATCGCTAGTTCATTTGCTTTGAAAACAACTAATTCAGACATACATCTCAATTGGT
CTAGGTGATTTTAATCACTATACCAATTGAGATGGGCTAGTCAATGATAATTACTAGTCCTTTTCCTTTG
AGTTGTGGGTATCTGTAAATTCTGCTAGACCTTTGCTGGAAAACTTGTAAATTCTGCTAGACCCTCTGTA
AATTCCGCTAGACCTTTGTGTGTTTTTTTTGTTTATATTCAAGTGGTTATAATTTATAGAATAAAGAAAG
AATAAAAAAAGATAAAAAGAATAGATCCCAGCCCTGTGTATAACTCACTACTTTAGTCAGTTCCGCAGTA
TTACAAAAGGATGTCGCAAACGCTGTTTGCTCCTCTACAAAACAGACCTTAAAACCCTAAAGGCTTAAGT
AGCACCCTCGCAAGCTCGGTTGCGGCCGCAATCGGGCAAATCGCTGAATATTCCTTTTGTCTCCGACCAT
CAGGCACCTGAGTCGCTGTCTTTTTCGTGACATTCAGTTCGCTGCGCTCACGGCTCTGGCAGTGAATGGG
GGTAAATGGCACTACAGGCGCCTTTTATGGATTCATGCAAGGAAACTACCCATAATACAAGAAAAGCCCG
TCACGGGCTTCTCAGGGCGTTTTATGGCGGGTCTGCTATGTGGTGCTATCTGACTTTTTGCTGTTCAGCA
GTTCCTGCCCTCTGATTTTCCAGTCTGACCACTTCGGATTATCCCGTGACAGGTCATTCAGACTGGCTAA
TGCACCCAGTAAGGCAGCGGTATCATCAACGGGGTCTGACGCTCAGTGGAACGAAAACTCACGTTAAGGG
ATTTTGGTCATGAGATTATCAAAAAGGATCTTCACCTAGATCCTTTTAAATTAAAAATGAAGTTTTAAAT
CAATCTAAAGTATATATGAGTAAACTTGGTCTGACAGTTACCAATGCTTAATCAGTGAGGCACCTATCTC
AGCGATCTGTCTATTTCGTTCATCCATAGTTGCCTGACTCCCCGTCGTGTAGATAACTACGATACGGGAG
GGCTTACCATCTGGCCCCAGTGCTGCAATGATACCGCGAGACCCACGCTCACCGGCTCCAGATTTATCAG
CAATAAACCAGCCAGCCGGAAGGGCCGAGCGCAGAAGTGGTCCTGCAACTTTATCCGCCTCCATCCAGTC
TATTAATTGTTGCCGGGAAGCTAGAGTAAGTAGTTCGCCAGTTAATAGTTTGCGCAACGTTGTTGCCATT
GCTACAGGCATCGTGGTGTCACGCTCGTCGTTTGGTATGGCTTCATTCAGCTCCGGTTCCCAACGATCAA
GGCGAGTTACATGATCCCCCATGTTGTGCAAAAAAGCGGTTAGCTCCTTCGGTCCTCCGATCGTTGTCAG
AAGTAAGTTGGCCGCAGTGTTATCACTCATGGTTATGGCAGCACTGCATAATTCTCTTACTGTCATGCCA
TCCGTAAGATGCTTTTCTGTGACTGGTGAGTACTCAACCAAGTCATTCTGAGAATAGTGTATGCGGCGAC
CGAGTTGCTCTTGCCCGGCGTCAATACGGGATAATACCGCGCCACATAGCAGAACTTTAAAAGTGCTCAT
CATTGGAAAACGTTCTTCGGGGCGAAAACTCTCAAGGATCTTACCGCTGTTGAGATCCAGTTCGATGTAA
CCCACTCGTGCACCCAACTGATCTTCAGCATCTTTTACTTTCACCAGCGTTTCTGGGTGAGCAAAAACAG
GAAGGCAAAATGCCGCAAAAAAGGGAATAAGGGCGACACGGAAATGTTGAATACTCATACTCTTCCTTTT
TCAATATTATTGAAGCATTTATCAGGGTTATTGTCTCATGAGCGGATACATATTTGAATGTATTTAGAAA
AATAAACAAATAGGGGTTCCGCGCACATTTCCCCGAAAAGTGCCACCTG
Features (pLannotate 1.2.2; 6 found; start..end, strand, type, name):
     88..1359    +  CDS            FLP: site-specific recombinase FLP is a site-specific recombinase from Saccharomyces cerevisiae. Recombination occurs at FRT sequences.
   1374..1433    +  terminator     λ tL3 terminator (fragment): transcription terminator tL3 from phage λ
   1556..2506    -  CDS            Rep101: RepA protein needed for replication with the pSC101 origin; rep101
   2554..2776    -  rep_origin     pSC101 ori: low-copy replication origin that requires the Rep101 protein
   3398..4258    -  CDS            AmpR: β-lactamase; bla; confers resistance to ampicillin, carbenicillin, and related antibiotics
   4259..4363    -  promoter       AmpR promoter: bla
