[The description below was written by a language model from this plasmid's Addgene catalogue record and pLannotate feature annotations shown in this document.]
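Description:
pE-FLP is a low-copy bacterial expression plasmid built on the pKD46 backbone that supplies the yeast site-specific recombinase Flp in Escherichia coli. It replicates from the pSC101 origin, which depends on the plasmid-encoded Rep101 (RepA) protein. One of the two sequence annotations identifies this as the temperature-sensitive A56V variant, which fits the recorded permissive growth temperature of 30°C and means the plasmid can in principle be lost from cells at elevated temperature once it has done its job. Selection is by ampicillin through the β-lactamase gene with its native bla promoter. Both sequence records are 4,389 nt and carry the same six features in the same relative order, differing only in their start coordinate and in whether Rep101 is labelled temperature-sensitive.

The payload is the 1,272 bp flp coding sequence, which the record says was amplified from pCP20. It is followed by a fragment of the phage λ tL3 transcription terminator. According to the catalogue entry, flp is driven by pE, a strong constitutive promoter from phage P2. This promoter is not called out in the automated feature tables but presumably lies in the short unannotated region just upstream of the FLP open reading frame. Because pE is repressed in a P2 lysogen, the plasmid is maintained in such a strain to avoid possible toxicity and the accumulation of mutations, while in non-lysogenic hosts Flp is made constitutively without any induction step. Flp catalyses recombination between FRT sites, and the depositors' stated use is to excise the integration module, including the antibiotic resistance cassette, from chromosomal integrants made with the pOSIP one-step cloning and integration vectors.
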