Addgene plasmid #45978: pE-FLP
Purpose: Expresses yeast Flp driven by the constitutive promoter pE from phage P2
Depositing lab: Drew Endy & Keith Shearwin. Depositing organization: Stanford University. Publication: One-step cloning and chromosomal integration of DNA. St-Pierre F, Cui L, Priest DG, Endy D, Dodd IB, Shearwin KE. ACS Synth Biol. 2013 Sep 20;2(9):537-41. doi: 10.1021/sb400021j. Epub 2013 May 20. PubMed 24050148.
Backbone
  Vector backbone: pKD46
  Vector type: Bacterial Expression, Synthetic Biology
Growth in bacteria
  Bacterial resistance: Ampicillin, 50 μg/mL
  Growth temperature: 30°C
  Growth strain: E811 (P2 lysogen)
  Growth instructions: For propagation, please grow this plasmid in the original strain (E811). In that strain, the strong promoter pE will be repressed, thus avoiding possible toxicity and accumulation of unwanted mutations in the plasmid. Use 50 µg/mL ampicillin (100 µg/mL may inhibit growth)
  Copy number: Low Copy
Gene/Insert
  Gene/Insert name: flp (alt name: flippase)
  Insert size (bp): 1272
  Mutation: flp driven by the constitutive promoter pE from phage P2
  Promoter: pE (from phage P2)
  Cloning method: Unknown
  Sequencing primers: 5′ GGAATAAGGGCGACACGGAAATGTTGAATA; 3′ CCGTTACATATCAAAGGGAAAACTGTCC
Resource information
  A portion of this plasmid was derived from a plasmid made by: The flippase gene was amplified from pCP20 (e.g. available from the Coli Genetic Stock Center)
Terms and licenses: Academic/Nonprofit Terms; Industry Terms: Not Available to Industry
Depositor comments: Can be used to remove the integration module (including the antibiotic resistance cassette) from pOSIP integrants. Reference: St-Pierre F, Cui L et al., "One-step cloning and chromosomal integration of DNA", ACS Synthetic Biology, http://pubs.acs.org/doi/abs/10.1021/sb400021j
How to cite: pE-FLP was a gift from Drew Endy & Keith Shearwin (Addgene plasmid # 45978 ; http://n2t.net/addgene:45978 ; RRID:Addgene_45978)
