>Addgene plasmid #45978 | pE-FLP | addgene partial sequence | sequence record 73476 | pQE-Fwd 5'-CCCGAAAAGTGCCACCTG-3'
TTAGATCTCAATAGTATTTAGTTTAGATGTAGATTGTTTAGTGCTTGATGTACTAAGGAGGTTGTATGCC
ACAATTTGATATATTATGTAAAACACCACCTAAGGTGCTTGTTCGTCAGTTTGTGGAAAGGTTTGAAAGA
CCTTCAGGTGAGAAAATAGCATTATGTGCTGCTGAACTAACCTATTTATGTTGGATGATTACACATAACG
GAACAGCAATCAAGAGAGCCACATTCATGAGCTATAATACTATCATAAGCAATTCGCTGAGTTTCGATAT
TGTCAATAAATCACTCCAGTTTAAATACAAGACGCAAAAAGCAACAATTCTGGAAGCCTCATTAAAGAAA
TTGATTCCTGCTTGGGAATTTACAATTATTCCTTACTATGGACAAAAACATCAATCTGATATCACTGATA
TTGTAAGTAGTTTGCAATTACAGTTCGAATCATCGGAAGAAGCAGATAAGGGAAATAGCCACAGTAAAAA
AATGCTTAAAGCACTTCTAAGTGAGGGTGAAAGCATCTGGGAGATCACTGAGAAAATACTAAATTCGTTT
GAGTATACTTCGAGATTTACAAAAACAAAAACTTTATACCAATTCCTCTTCCTAGCTACTTTCATCAATT
GTGGAAGATTCAGCGATATTAAGAACGTTGATCCGAAATCATTTAAATTAGTCCAAAATAAGTATCTGGG
AGTAATAATCCAGTGTTTAGTGACAGAGACAAAGACAAGCGTTAGTAGGCACATATACTTCTTTAGCGCA
AGGGGTAGGATCGATCCACTTGTATATTTGGATGAATTTTTGAGGAATTCTGAACCAGTCCTAAAACGAG
TAAATAGGACCGGCAATTCTTCAAGCAATAAACAGGAATACCAATTATTAAAAGATAACTTAGTCAGATC
GTACAATAAAGCTTTGAAGAAAAATGCGCCTTATTCAATCTTTGCTATAAAAAATGGCCCAAAATCTCAC
ATTGG
